Addgene plasmid #76741: PSKH1 gRNA (BRDN0001145277)
Purpose: 3rd generation lentiviral gRNA plasmid targeting human PSKH1
Depositing lab: John Doench & David Root. Depositing organization: Broad Institute. Publication: Optimized sgRNA design to maximize activity and minimize off-target effects of CRISPR-Cas9. Doench JG, Fusi N, Sullender M, Hegde M, Vaimberg EW, Donovan KF, Smith I, Tothova Z, Wilen C, Orchard R, Virgin HW, Listgarten J, Root DE. Nat Biotechnol. 2016 Jan 18. doi: 10.1038/nbt.3437. PubMed 26780180.
Backbone
  Vector backbone: lentiGuide-Puro
  Backbone manufacturer: Zhang Lab (Addgene plasmid # 52963)
  Vector type: Mammalian Expression, Lentiviral, CRISPR
  Selectable markers: Puromycin
Growth in bacteria
  Bacterial resistance: Ampicillin, 100 μg/mL
  Growth temperature: 37°C
  Growth strain: DH5alpha
  Copy number: High Copy
Gene/Insert
  Gene/Insert name: PSKH1 (alt names: PSKH1; NM_006742.2)
  gRNA/shRNA sequence: AGGTGTTCGAGACACAGGAG
  Species: H. sapiens (human)
  Entrez Gene: PSKH1
  Promoter: hU6
  Cloning method: Unknown
  Sequencing primers: 5′ U6-F; 3′ pS2-R
Terms and licenses: Academic/Nonprofit Terms; Industry Terms: Not Available to Industry
Depositor comments: The gRNA was designed to target the following Genbank reference sequence(s): NM_006742.2. Note that this plasmid does NOT contain Cas9. It should be used in conjunction with lentiCas9-Blast (Addgene #52962) or otherwise with cell lines already expressing Cas9. Browse the full kinome gRNA library at http://www.addgene.org/pooled-library/broadgpp-human-kinome/ or visit http://www.broadinstitute.org/rnai/public/ for detailed protocols and information.
How to cite: PSKH1 gRNA (BRDN0001145277) was a gift from John Doench & David Root (Addgene plasmid # 76741 ; http://n2t.net/addgene:76741 ; RRID:Addgene_76741)
