[The description below was written by a language model from this plasmid's Addgene catalogue record and pLannotate feature annotations shown in this document.]
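Description:
PSKH1 gRNA (BRDN0001145277) is a third-generation lentiviral guide RNA plasmid built on the lentiGuide-Puro backbone and designed to target the human PSKH1 gene (reference transcript NM_006742.2) for CRISPR-Cas9 editing in mammalian cells. It is propagated in E. coli as a high-copy plasmid through a ColE1/pUC-type origin with ampicillin selection from the β-lactamase gene. The backbone also carries an f1 origin, an SV40 origin and poly(A) signal, and remnants of lac and T7/T3 cloning-vector sequence.

The lentiviral transfer cassette begins with an RSV promoter fused to a truncated HIV-1 5' LTR, which drives Tat-independent production of the viral genome. This is followed by the Ψ packaging signal with a partial gag fragment, the Rev response element for nuclear export, and a central polypurine tract. The cassette ends in a self-inactivating ΔU3 3' LTR. Within this unit, a human U6 RNA polymerase III promoter expresses the PSKH1-specific spacer joined to the Streptococcus pyogenes guide RNA scaffold. Downstream, the EF-1α core promoter with its intron A drives puromycin N-acetyltransferase, which allows selection of transduced cells, and a WPRE enhances transcript expression.

The plasmid does not encode Cas9. It is meant to be paired with a separate Cas9 vector, such as lentiCas9-Blast, or used in cells already expressing Cas9. It is an individual clone associated with a human kinome gRNA library made using optimized sgRNA design rules, and it is suited to knockout of PSKH1 after packaging into lentivirus with helper plasmids supplied in trans.
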