Features (pLannotate 1.2.2; 29 found; start..end, strand, type, name):
     14..80      +  CDS            small t antigen (fragment): SV40 (simian virus 40) small t antigen
    106..317     +  promoter       EF-1α core promoter: core promoter for human elongation factor EF-1α
    318..1256    +  intron         EF-1α intron A: intron upstream of the start codon of human EF-1α
   1278..1877    +  CDS            PuroR (fragment): puromycin N-acetyltransferase; pac from Streptomyces; confers resistance to puromycin
   1893..2481    +  misc_feature   WPRE: woodchuck hepatitis virus posttranscriptional regulatory element
   2532..2551    +  misc_feature   cPPT/CTS (fragment): central polypurine tract and central termination sequence of HIV-1
   2553..2786    +  LTR            3' LTR (ΔU3): self-inactivating 3' long terminal repeat (LTR) from HIV-1
   2864..2985    +  polyA_signal   SV40 poly(A) signal: SV40 polyadenylation signal
   3025..3160    +  rep_origin     SV40 ori: SV40 origin of replication
   3181..3199    -  promoter       T7 promoter: promoter for bacteriophage T7 RNA polymerase
   3207..3362    +  CDS            lacZα (fragment): LacZα fragment of β-galactosidase; lacZ fragment
   3367..3795    +  rep_origin     f1 ori (sequence partly withheld): f1 bacteriophage origin of replication; arrow indicates direction of (+) strand synthesis
   3848..3952    +  promoter       AmpR promoter: bla
   3953..4813    +  CDS            AmpR: β-lactamase; bla; confers resistance to ampicillin, carbenicillin, and related antibiotics
   4984..5572    +  rep_origin     ori: high-copy-number ColE1/pMB1/pBR322/pUC origin of replication
   5755..5847    +  CDS            lacI (fragment): lac repressor; lacI; The lac repressor binds to the lac operator to inhibit transcription in E. coli. This inhibition can be relieved by adding lactose or isopropyl-β-D-thiogalactopyranoside (IPTG).
   5860..5881    +  protein_bind   CAP binding site: CAP binding activates transcription in the presence of cAMP. E. coli catabolite activator protein
   5896..5926    +  promoter       lac promoter: promoter for the E. coli lac operon
   5934..5950    +  protein_bind   lac operator: The lac repressor binds to the lac operator to inhibit transcription in E. coli. This inhibition can be relieved by adding lactose or isopropyl-β-D-thiogalactopyranoside (IPTG). lac repressor encoded by lacI
   5995..6013    +  promoter       T3 promoter: promoter for bacteriophage T3 RNA polymerase
   6041..6267    +  promoter       RSV promoter: Rous sarcoma virus enhancer/promoter
   6268..6448    +  LTR            5' LTR (truncated): truncated 5' long terminal repeat (LTR) from HIV-1
   6495..6620    +  misc_feature   HIV-1 Ψ: packaging signal of human immunodeficiency virus type 1
   6604..6967    +  CDS            HIV-1 gag (fragment): gag protein from human immunodeficiency virus 1; gag
   7113..7346    +  misc_feature   RRE: The Rev response element (RRE) of HIV-1 allows for Rev-dependent mRNA export from the nucleus to the cytoplasm.
   7723..7749    +  CDS            Rev (fragment): human immunodeficiency virus 1 (HIV-1) Rev protein; rev; enhances nuclear export of unspliced and incompletely spliced viral mRNAs
   7753..7993    +  promoter       U6 promoter: RNA polymerase III promoter for human U6 snRNA
   8023..8098    +  misc_RNA       gRNA scaffold: guide RNA scaffold for the Streptococcus pyogenes CRISPR/Cas9 system
   8154..8271    +  misc_feature   cPPT/CTS: central polypurine tract and central termination sequence of HIV-1
>Addgene plasmid #76741 | PSKH1 gRNA (BRDN0001145277) | addgene full sequence | sequence record 186414 | Addgene Assembled Sequence
CCCGGGTGCAAAGATGGATAAAGTTTTAAACAGAGAGGAATCTTTGCAGCTAATGGACCTTCTAGGTCTT
GAAAGGAGTGGGAATTGGCTCCGGTGCCCGTCAGTGGGCAGAGCGCACATCGCCCACAGTCCCCGAGAAG
TTGGGGGGAGGGGTCGGCAATTGATCCGGTGCCTAGAGAAGGTGGCGCGGGGTAAACTGGGAAAGTGATG
TCGTGTACTGGCTCCGCCTTTTTCCCGAGGGTGGGGGAGAACCGTATATAAGTGCAGTAGTCGCCGTGAA
CGTTCTTTTTCGCAACGGGTTTGCCGCCAGAACACAGGTAAGTGCCGTGTGTGGTTCCCGCGGGCCTGGC
CTCTTTACGGGTTATGGCCCTTGCGTGCCTTGAATTACTTCCACCTGGCTGCAGTACGTGATTCTTGATC
CCGAGCTTCGGGTTGGAAGTGGGTGGGAGAGTTCGAGGCCTTGCGCTTAAGGAGCCCCTTCGCCTCGTGC
TTGAGTTGAGGCCTGGCCTGGGCGCTGGGGCCGCCGCGTGCGAATCTGGTGGCACCTTCGCGCCTGTCTC
GCTGCTTTCGATAAGTCTCTAGCCATTTAAAATTTTTGATGACCTGCTGCGACGCTTTTTTTCTGGCAAG
ATAGTCTTGTAAATGCGGGCCAAGATCTGCACACTGGTATTTCGGTTTTTGGGGCCGCGGGCGGCGACGG
GGCCCGTGCGTCCCAGCGCACATGTTCGGCGAGGCGGGGCCTGCGAGCGCGGCCACCGAGAATCGGACGG
GGGTAGTCTCAAGCTGGCCGGCCTGCTCTGGTGCCTGGCCTCGCGCCGCCGTGTATCGCCCCGCCCTGGG
CGGCAAGGCTGGCCCGGTCGGCACCAGTTGCGTGAGCGGAAAGATGGCCGCTTCCCGGCCCTGCTGCAGG
GAGCTCAAAATGGAGGACGCGGCGCTCGGGAGAGCGGGCGGGTGAGTCACCCACACAAAGGAAAAGGGCC
TTTCCGTCCTCAGCCGTCGCTTCATGTGACTCCACGGAGTACCGGGCGCCGTCCAGGCACCTCGATTAGT
TCTCGAGCTTTTGGAGTACGTCGTCTTTAGGTTGGGGGGAGGGGTTTTATGCGATGGAGTTTCCCCACAC
TGAGTGGGTGGAGACTGAAGTTAGGCCAGCTTGGCACTTGATGTAATTCTCCTTGGAATTTGCCCTTTTT
GAGTTTGGATCTTGGTTCATTCTCAAGCCTCAGACAGTGGTTCAAAGTTTTTTTCTTCCATTTCAGGTGT
CGTGACGTACGGCCACCATGACCGAGTACAAGCCCACGGTGCGCCTCGCCACCCGCGACGACGTCCCCAG
GGCCGTACGCACCCTCGCCGCCGCGTTCGCCGACTACCCCGCCACGCGCCACACCGTCGATCCGGACCGC
CACATCGAGCGGGTCACCGAGCTGCAAGAACTCTTCCTCACGCGCGTCGGGCTCGACATCGGCAAGGTGT
GGGTCGCGGACGACGGCGCCGCCGTGGCGGTCTGGACCACGCCGGAGAGCGTCGAAGCGGGGGCGGTGTT
CGCCGAGATCGGCCCGCGCATGGCCGAGTTGAGCGGTTCCCGGCTGGCCGCGCAGCAACAGATGGAAGGC
CTCCTGGCGCCGCACCGGCCCAAGGAGCCCGCGTGGTTCCTGGCCACCGTCGGAGTCTCGCCCGACCACC
AGGGCAAGGGTCTGGGCAGCGCCGTCGTGCTCCCCGGAGTGGAGGCGGCCGAGCGCGCCGGGGTGCCCGC
CTTCCTGGAGACCTCCGCGCCCCGCAACCTCCCCTTCTACGAGCGGCTCGGCTTCACCGTCACCGCCGAC
GTCGAGGTGCCCGAAGGACCGCGCACCTGGTGCATGACCCGCAAGCCCGGTGCCTGAACGCGTTAAGTCG
ACAATCAACCTCTGGATTACAAAATTTGTGAAAGATTGACTGGTATTCTTAACTATGTTGCTCCTTTTAC
GCTATGTGGATACGCTGCTTTAATGCCTTTGTATCATGCTATTGCTTCCCGTATGGCTTTCATTTTCTCC
TCCTTGTATAAATCCTGGTTGCTGTCTCTTTATGAGGAGTTGTGGCCCGTTGTCAGGCAACGTGGCGTGG
TGTGCACTGTGTTTGCTGACGCAACCCCCACTGGTTGGGGCATTGCCACCACCTGTCAGCTCCTTTCCGG
GACTTTCGCTTTCCCCCTCCCTATTGCCACGGCGGAACTCATCGCCGCCTGCCTTGCCCGCTGCTGGACA
GGGGCTCGGCTGTTGGGCACTGACAATTCCGTGGTGTTGTCGGGGAAATCATCGTCCTTTCCTTGGCTGC
TCGCCTGTGTTGCCACCTGGATTCTGCGCGGGACGTCCTTCTGCTACGTCCCTTCGGCCCTCAATCCAGC
GGACCTTCCTTCCCGCGGCCTGCTGCCGGCTCTGCGGCCTCTTCCGCGTCTTCGCCTTCGCCCTCAGACG
AGTCGGATCTCCCTTTGGGCCGCCTCCCCGCGTCGACTTTAAGACCAATGACTTACAAGGCAGCTGTAGA
TCTTAGCCACTTTTTAAAAGAAAAGGGGGGACTGGAAGGGCTAATTCACTCCCAACGAAGACAAGATCTG
CTTTTTGCTTGTACTGGGTCTCTCTGGTTAGACCAGATCTGAGCCTGGGAGCTCTCTGGCTAACTAGGGA
ACCCACTGCTTAAGCCTCAATAAAGCTTGCCTTGAGTGCTTCAAGTAGTGTGTGCCCGTCTGTTGTGTGA
CTCTGGTAACTAGAGATCCCTCAGACCCTTTTAGTCAGTGTGGAAAATCTCTAGCAGTACGTATAGTAGT
TCATGTCATCTTATTATTCAGTATTTATAACTTGCAAAGAAATGAATATCAGAGAGTGAGAGGAACTTGT
TTATTGCAGCTTATAATGGTTACAAATAAAGCAATAGCATCACAAATTTCACAAATAAAGCATTTTTTTC
ACTGCATTCTAGTTGTGGTTTGTCCAAACTCATCAATGTATCTTATCATGTCTGGCTCTAGCTATCCCGC
CCCTAACTCCGCCCATCCCGCCCCTAACTCCGCCCAGTTCCGCCCATTCTCCGCCCCATGGCTGACTAAT
TTTTTTTATTTATGCAGAGGCCGAGGCCGCCTCGGCCTCTGAGCTATTCCAGAAGTAGTGAGGAGGCTTT
TTTGGAGGCCTAGGGACGTACCCAATTCGCCCTATAGTGAGTCGTATTACGCGCGCTCACTGGCCGTCGT
TTTACAACGTCGTGACTGGGAAAACCCTGGCGTTACCCAACTTAATCGCCTTGCAGCACATCCCCCTTTC
GCCAGCTGGCGTAATAGCGAAGAGGCCCGCACCGATCGCCCTTCCCAACAGTTGCGCAGCCTGAATGGCG
AATGGG
[124 nt withheld, positions 3367-3490]
C
[91 nt withheld, positions 3492-3582]
A
[49 nt withheld, positions 3584-3632]
CCTTTGACGTTGGAGTCCACGTTCTTT
[37 nt withheld, positions 3660-3696]
ACCCTATCTCGGTCTATTCTTTTGATTTATAAGGGATTTTGCCGATTTCGGCCTATTGGTTAAAAAATGA
GCTGATTTAACAAAAATTTAACGCGAATTTTAACAAAATATTAACGCTTACAATTTAGGTGGCACTTTTC
GGGGAAATGTGCGCGGAACCCCTATTTGTTTATTTTTCTAAATACATTCAAATATGTATCCGCTCATGAG
ACAATAACCCTGATAAATGCTTCAATAATATTGAAAAAGGAAGAGTATGAGTATTCAACATTTCCGTGTC
GCCCTTATTCCCTTTTTTGCGGCATTTTGCCTTCCTGTTTTTGCTCACCCAGAAACGCTGGTGAAAGTAA
AAGATGCTGAAGATCAGTTGGGTGCACGAGTGGGTTACATCGAACTGGATCTCAACAGCGGTAAGATCCT
TGAGAGTTTTCGCCCCGAAGAACGTTTTCCAATGATGAGCACTTTTAAAGTTCTGCTATGTGGCGCGGTA
TTATCCCGTATTGACGCCGGGCAAGAGCAACTCGGTCGCCGCATACACTATTCTCAGAATGACTTGGTTG
AGTACTCACCAGTCACAGAAAAGCATCTTACGGATGGCATGACAGTAAGAGAATTATGCAGTGCTGCCAT
AACCATGAGTGATAACACTGCGGCCAACTTACTTCTGACAACGATCGGAGGACCGAAGGAGCTAACCGCT
TTTTTGCACAACATGGGGGATCATGTAACTCGCCTTGATCGTTGGGAACCGGAGCTGAATGAAGCCATAC
CAAACGACGAGCGTGACACCACGATGCCTGTAGCAATGGCAACAACGTTGCGCAAACTATTAACTGGCGA
ACTACTTACTCTAGCTTCCCGGCAACAATTAATAGACTGGATGGAGGCGGATAAAGTTGCAGGACCACTT
CTGCGCTCGGCCCTTCCGGCTGGCTGGTTTATTGCTGATAAATCTGGAGCCGGTGAGCGTGGGTCTCGCG
GTATCATTGCAGCACTGGGGCCAGATGGTAAGCCCTCCCGTATCGTAGTTATCTACACGACGGGGAGTCA
GGCAACTATGGATGAACGAAATAGACAGATCGCTGAGATAGGTGCCTCACTGATTAAGCATTGGTAACTG
TCAGACCAAGTTTACTCATATATACTTTAGATTGATTTAAAACTTCATTTTTAATTTAAAAGGATCTAGG
TGAAGATCCTTTTTGATAATCTCATGACCAAAATCCCTTAACGTGAGTTTTCGTTCCACTGAGCGTCAGA
CCCCGTAGAAAAGATCAAAGGATCTTCTTGAGATCCTTTTTTTCTGCGCGTAATCTGCTGCTTGCAAACA
AAAAAACCACCGCTACCAGCGGTGGTTTGTTTGCCGGATCAAGAGCTACCAACTCTTTTTCCGAAGGTAA
CTGGCTTCAGCAGAGCGCAGATACCAAATACTGTTCTTCTAGTGTAGCCGTAGTTAGGCCACCACTTCAA
GAACTCTGTAGCACCGCCTACATACCTCGCTCTGCTAATCCTGTTACCAGTGGCTGCTGCCAGTGGCGAT
AAGTCGTGTCTTACCGGGTTGGACTCAAGACGATAGTTACCGGATAAGGCGCAGCGGTCGGGCTGAACGG
GGGGTTCGTGCACACAGCCCAGCTTGGAGCGAACGACCTACACCGAACTGAGATACCTACAGCGTGAGCT
ATGAGAAAGCGCCACGCTTCCCGAAGGGAGAAAGGCGGACAGGTATCCGGTAAGCGGCAGGGTCGGAACA
GGAGAGCGCACGAGGGAGCTTCCAGGGGGAAACGCCTGGTATCTTTATAGTCCTGTCGGGTTTCGCCACC
TCTGACTTGAGCGTCGATTTTTGTGATGCTCGTCAGGGGGGCGGAGCCTATGGAAAAACGCCAGCAACGC
GGCCTTTTTACGGTTCCTGGCCTTTTGCTGGCCTTTTGCTCACATGTTCTTTCCTGCGTTATCCCCTGAT
TCTGTGGATAACCGTATTACCGCCTTTGAGTGAGCTGATACCGCTCGCCGCAGCCGAACGACCGAGCGCA
GCGAGTCAGTGAGCGAGGAAGCGGAAGAGCGCCCAATACGCAAACCGCCTCTCCCCGCGCGTTGGCCGAT
TCATTAATGCAGCTGGCACGACAGGTTTCCCGACTGGAAAGCGGGCAGTGAGCGCAACGCAATTAATGTG
AGTTAGCTCACTCATTAGGCACCCCAGGCTTTACACTTTATGCTTCCGGCTCGTATGTTGTGTGGAATTG
TGAGCGGATAACAATTTCACACAGGAAACAGCTATGACCATGATTACGCCAAGCGCGCAATTAACCCTCA
CTAAAGGGAACAAAAGCTGGAGCTGCAAGCTTAATGTAGTCTTATGCAATACTCTTGTAGTCTTGCAACA
TGGTAACGATGAGTTAGCAACATGCCTTACAAGGAGAGAAAAAGCACCGTGCATGCCGATTGGTGGAAGT
AAGGTGGTACGATCGTGCCTTATTAGGAAGGCAACAGACGGGTCTGACATGGATTGGACGAACCACTGAA
TTGCCGCATTGCAGAGATATTGTATTTAAGTGCCTAGCTCGATACATAAACGGGTCTCTCTGGTTAGACC
AGATCTGAGCCTGGGAGCTCTCTGGCTAACTAGGGAACCCACTGCTTAAGCCTCAATAAAGCTTGCCTTG
AGTGCTTCAAGTAGTGTGTGCCCGTCTGTTGTGTGACTCTGGTAACTAGAGATCCCTCAGACCCTTTTAG
TCAGTGTGGAAAATCTCTAGCAGTGGCGCCCGAACAGGGACTTGAAAGCGAAAGGGAAACCAGAGGAGCT
CTCTCGACGCAGGACTCGGCTTGCTGAAGCGCGCACGGCAAGAGGCGAGGGGCGGCGACTGGTGAGTACG
CCAAAAATTTTGACTAGCGGAGGCTAGAAGGAGAGAGATGGGTGCGAGAGCGTCAGTATTAAGCGGGGGA
GAATTAGATCGCGATGGGAAAAAATTCGGTTAAGGCCAGGGGGAAAGAAAAAATATAAATTAAAACATAT
AGTATGGGCAAGCAGGGAGCTAGAACGATTCGCAGTTAATCCTGGCCTGTTAGAAACATCAGAAGGCTGT
AGACAAATACTGGGACAGCTACAACCATCCCTTCAGACAGGATCAGAAGAACTTAGATCATTATATAATA
CAGTAGCAACCCTCTATTGTGTGCATCAAAGGATAGAGATAAAAGACACCAAGGAAGCTTTAGACAAGAT
AGAGGAAGAGCAAAACAAAAGTAAGACCACCGCACAGCAAGCGGCCGCTGATCTTCAGACCTGGAGGAGG
AGATATGAGGGACAATTGGAGAAGTGAATTATATAAATATAAAGTAGTAAAAATTGAACCATTAGGAGTA
GCACCCACCAAGGCAAAGAGAAGAGTGGTGCAGAGAGAAAAAAGAGCAGTGGGAATAGGAGCTTTGTTCC
TTGGGTTCTTGGGAGCAGCAGGAAGCACTATGGGCGCAGCGTCAATGACGCTGACGGTACAGGCCAGACA
ATTATTGTCTGGTATAGTGCAGCAGCAGAACAATTTGCTGAGGGCTATTGAGGCGCAACAGCATCTGTTG
CAACTCACAGTCTGGGGCATCAAGCAGCTCCAGGCAAGAATCCTGGCTGTGGAAAGATACCTAAAGGATC
AACAGCTCCTGGGGATTTGGGGTTGCTCTGGAAAACTCATTTGCACCACTGCTGTGCCTTGGAATGCTAG
TTGGAGTAATAAATCTCTGGAACAGATTTGGAATCACACGACCTGGATGGAGTGGGACAGAGAAATTAAC
AATTACACAAGCTTAATACACTCCTTAATTGAAGAATCGCAAAACCAGCAAGAAAAGAATGAACAAGAAT
TATTGGAATTAGATAAATGGGCAAGTTTGTGGAATTGGTTTAACATAACAAATTGGCTGTGGTATATAAA
ATTATTCATAATGATAGTAGGAGGCTTGGTAGGTTTAAGAATAGTTTTTGCTGTACTTTCTATAGTGAAT
AGAGTTAGGCAGGGATATTCACCATTATCGTTTCAGACCCACCTCCCAACCCCGAGGGGACCCAGAGAGG
GCCTATTTCCCATGATTCCTTCATATTTGCATATACGATACAAGGCTGTTAGAGAGATAATTAGAATTAA
TTTGACTGTAAACACAAAGATATTAGTACAAAATACGTGACGTAGAAAGTAATAATTTCTTGGGTAGTTT
GCAGTTTTAAAATTATGTTTTAAAATGGACTATCATATGCTTACCGTAACTTGAAAGTATTTCGATTTCT
TGGCTTTATATATCTTGTGGAAAGGACGAAACACCGAGGTGTTCGAGACACAGGAGGTTTTAGAGCTAGA
AATAGCAAGTTAAAATAAGGCTAGTCCGTTATCAACTTGAAAAAGTGGCACCGAGTCGGTGCTTTTTTAA
GCTTGGCGTAACTAGATCTTGAGACAAATGGCAGTATTCATCCACAATTTTAAAAGAAAAGGGGGGATTG
GGGGGTACAGTGCAGGGGAAAGAATAGTAGACATAATAGCAACAGACATACAAACTAAAGAATTACAAAA
ACAAATTACAAAAATTCAAAATTTTCGGGTTTATTACAGGGACAGCAGAGATCCACTTTGGCGCCGGCTC
GAGGGGG
