>Addgene plasmid #76741 | PSKH1 gRNA (BRDN0001145277) | depositor partial sequence | sequence record 144201 | Target Sequence
AGGTGTTCGAGACACAGGAG
