>Addgene plasmid #76741 | PSKH1 gRNA (BRDN0001145277) | addgene partial sequence | sequence record 186413 | hU6-F
TAGAAAGTAATAATTTCTTGGGTAGTTTGCAGTTTTAAAATTATGTTTTAAAATGGACTATCATATGCTT
ACCGTAACTTGAAAGTATTTCGATTTCTTGGCTTTATATATCTTGTGGAAAGGACGAAACACCGAGGTGT
TCGAGACACAGGAGGTTTTAGAGCTAGAAATAGCAAGTTAAAATAAGGCTAGTCCGTTATCAACTTGAAA
AAGTGGCACCGAGTCGGTGCTTTTTTAAGCTTGGCGTAACTAGATCTTGAGACAAATGGCAGTATTCATC
CACAATTTTAAAAGAAAAGGGGGGATTGGGGGGTACAGTGCAGGGGAAAGAATAGTAGACATAATAGCAA
CAGACATACAAACTAAAGAATTACAAAAACAAATTACAAAAATTCAAAATTTTCGGGTTTATTACAGGGA
CAGCAGAGATCCACTTTGGCGCCGGCTCGAGGGGGCCCGGGTGCAAAGATGGATAAAGTTTTAAACAGAG
AGGAATCTTTGCAGCTAATGGACCTTCTAGGTCTTGAAAGGAGTGGGAATTGGCTCCGGTGCCCGTCAGT
GGGCAGAGCG
